Addgene plasmid #27814: VVV
Depositing lab: Steven Vogel. Depositing organization: National Institute on Alcohol Abuse & Alcoholism (NIAAA). Publication: Structural rearrangement of CaMKIIalpha catalytic domains encodes activation. Thaler C, Koushik SV, Puhl HL, Blank PS, Vogel SS. Proc Natl Acad Sci U S A. 2009 Apr 14. 106(15):6369-74. 10.1073/pnas.0901913106 PubMed 19339497.
Backbone
  Vector backbone: pEGFP C1
  Backbone size w/o insert (bp): 3984
  Vector type: Mammalian Expression ; Anisotropy and brightness standard
  Selectable markers: Neomycin (select with G418)
Growth in bacteria
  Bacterial resistance: Kanamycin, 50 μg/mL
  Growth temperature: 37°C
  Growth strain: DH5alpha
  Copy number: High Copy
Gene/Insert
  Gene/Insert name: Venus-5-Venus-6-Venus (alt name: VVV)
  Insert size (bp): 2148
  Cloning method: Restriction Enzyme; 5′ cloning site NheI (not destroyed); 3′ cloning site Bam HI (not destroyed)
  Sequencing primers: 5′ CCAAAATCAACGGGACTTTCC; 3′ CAGGTTCAGGGGGAGGTGTGG
Terms and licenses: Academic/Nonprofit Terms; Industry Terms: Not Available to Industry
Depositor comments: Anisotropy standard and brightness standard The 1st Venus can be excised using a NheI-BSP E1 double digest; the 2nd Venus by BglII-Sal I and the last (3rd) Venus by SalI-BamHI. The full insert can be released by a NheI-BamHI double-digest. Due to the multiple Venus repeats in this plasmid, Addgene is unable to confirm the entire insert by sequencing. Please see Addgene's diagnostic digest for this plasmid by clicking the Notes from Addgene link above.
How to cite: VVV was a gift from Steven Vogel (Addgene plasmid # 27814 ; http://n2t.net/addgene:27814 ; RRID:Addgene_27814)
