[The description below was written by a language model from this plasmid's Addgene catalogue record.]
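Description:
VVV is a mammalian expression plasmid built on the pEGFP-C1 backbone (about 4 kb without insert) that encodes a tandem trimer of the yellow fluorescent protein Venus, recorded as Venus-5-Venus-6-Venus. The naming suggests that the three Venus units are joined by short linkers of five and six residues, although the record does not spell this out. The roughly 2.1 kb insert sits between NheI and BamHI sites, both of which remain intact, so it evidently takes the place of the EGFP coding region of the parent vector. The promoter is not stated in the record; pEGFP-C1-type vectors normally drive expression from the CMV immediate-early promoter. The plasmid is maintained at high copy in E. coli under kanamycin selection, and the same backbone provides neomycin resistance, so transfected mammalian cells can be selected with G418.

The construct is intended as a calibration standard for fluorescence anisotropy and molecular brightness measurements. Because three identical fluorophores are held close together in a single polypeptide, they can undergo homo-FRET, which depolarises emission in a way that depends on the number of fluorophores. The trimer also gives a defined reference of three fluorophores per molecule for brightness analysis. Such standards help in interpreting the oligomeric state and structural rearrangements of Venus-tagged proteins, in line with the associated study of CaMKIIα catalytic domains. The cloning design is modular: each Venus copy can be excised on its own (first with NheI and BspEI, second with BglII and SalI, third with SalI and BamHI), and the whole insert is released by NheI and BamHI. Because of the repeated Venus sequences, the repository could not confirm the full insert by sequencing and relies on a diagnostic digest instead.
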