>Addgene plasmid #27814 | VVV | addgene partial sequence | sequence record 34993 | 27814 with CMV-F
CGTCAGATTCCGCTAGCGCTACCGGTCGCCACCATGGTGAGCAAGGGCGAGGAGCTGTTCACCGGGGTGG
TGCCCATCCTGGTCGAGCTGGACGGCGACGTAAACGGCCACAAGTTCAGCGTGTCCGGCGAGGGCGAGGG
CGATGCCACCTACGGCAAGCTGACCCTGAAGCTCATCTGCACCACCGGCAAGCTGCCCGTGCCCTGGCCC
ACCCTCGTGACCACCCTCGGCTACGGCCTGCAGTGCTTCGCCCGCTACCCCGACCACATGAAGCAGCACG
ACTTCTTCAAGTCCGCCATGCCCGAAGGCTACGTCCAGGAGCGCACCATCTTCTTCAAGGACGACGGCAA
CTACAAGACCCGCGCCGAGGTGAAGTTCGAGGGCGACACCCTGGTGAACCGCATCGAGCTGAAGGGCATC
GACTTCAAGGAGGACGGCAACATCCTGGGGCACAAGCTGGAGTACAACTACAACAGCCACAACGTCTATA
TCACCGCCGACAAGCAGAAGAACGGCATCAAGGCCAACTTCAAGATCCGCCACAACATCGAGGACGGCGG
CGTGCAGCTCGCCGACCACTACCAGCAGAACACCCCCATCGGCGACGGCCCCGTGCTGCTGCCCGACAAC
CACTACCTGAGCTACCAGTCCAAGCTGAGCAAAGACCCCAACGAGAAGCGCGATCACATGGTCCTGCTGG
AGTTCGTGACCGCCGCCGGGATCACTCTCGGCATGGACGAGCTGTACAAGTCCGGACTCAGATCTGTGAG
CAAGGGCGAGGAGCTGTTCACCGGGGGTGGTGCCCATCCTGGTCGAGCTGGACGGCGACGTAAACGGCCA
CAAGTTCAGCGTGTCCGGCGAGGGCGA
