>Addgene plasmid #27814 | VVV | addgene partial sequence | sequence record 34994 | 27814 with SV40pA-R (5' GAAATTTGTGATGCTATTGC 3')
AGCTGCATAAACAGTTAACAACAACAATTGCATTCATTTTATGTTTCAGGTTCAGGGGGAGGTGTGGGAG
GTTTTTTAAAGCAAGTAAAACCTCTACAAATGTGGTATGGCTGATTATGATCAGTTATCTAGATCCGGTG
GATCCCTTGTACAGCTCGTCCATGCCGAGAGTGATCCCGGCGGCGGTCACGAACTCCAGCAGGACCATGT
GATCGCGCTTCTCGTTGGGGTCTTTGCTCAGCTTGGACTGGTAGCTCAGGTAGTGGTTGTCGGGCAGCAG
CACGGGGCCGTCGCCGATGGGGGTGTTCTGCTGGTAGTGGTCGGCGAGCTGCACGCCGCCGTCCTCGATG
TTGTGGCGGATCTTGAAGTTGGCCTTGATGCCGTTCTTCTGCTTGTCGGCGGTGATATAGACGTTGTGGC
TGTTGTAGTTGTACTCCAGCTTGTGCCCCAGGATGTTGCCGTCCTCCTTGAAGTCGATGCCCTTCAGCTC
GATGCGGTTCACCAGGGTGTCGCCCTCGAACTTCACCTCGGCGCGGGTCTTGTAGTTGCCGTCGTCCTTG
AAGAAGATGGTGCGCTCCTGGACGTAGCCTTCGGGCATGGCGGACTTGAAGAAGTCGTGCTGCTTCATGT
GGTCGGGGTAGCGGGCGAAGCACTGCAGGCCGTAGCCGAGGGTGGTCACGAGGGTGGGCCAGGGCACGGG
CAGCTTGCCGGTGGTGCAGATGAGCTTCAGGGTCAGCTTGCCGTAAGTGGCATCGCCCTCGCCCTCGCCG
GACACGCTGAACT
